>Addgene plasmid #149337 | pcDNA3.4_CEACAM6-His | addgene full sequence | sequence record 308797 | Addgene NGS Result
GACATTGATTATTGACTAGTTATTAATAGTAATCAATTACGGGGTCATTAGTTCATAGCCCATATATGGA
GTTCCGCGTTACATAACTTACGGTAAATGGCCCGCCTGGCTGACCGCCCAACGACCCCCGCCCATTGACG
TCAATAATGACGTATGTTCCCATAGTAACGCCAATAGGGACTTTCCATTGACGTCAATGGGTGGAGTATT
TACGGTAAACTGCCCACTTGGCAGTACATCAAGTGTATCATATGCCAAGTACGCCCCCTATTGACGTCAA
TGACGGTAAATGGCCCGCCTGGCATTATGCCCAGTACATGACCTTATGGGACTTTCCTACTTGGCAGTAC
ATCTACGTATTAGTCATCGCTATTACCATGGTGATGCGGTTTTGGCAGTACATCAATGGGCGTGGATAGC
GGTTTGACTCACGGGGATTTCCAAGTCTCCACCCCATTGACGTCAATGGGAGTTTGTTTTGGCACCAAAA
TCAACGGGACTTTCCAAAATGTCGTAACAACTCCGCCCCATTGACGCAAATGGGCGGTAGGCGTGTACGG
TGGGAGGTCTATATAAGCAGAGCTCTCTGGCTAACTAGAGAACCCACTGCTTACTGGCTTATCGAAATTA
ATACGACTCACTATAGGGAGACCCAAGCTGGCTAGTTAAGCTTGGTACCGAGCTCGGATCCAGTACCCTT
CACCACCATTACTGCCATCTCGATGAAAGTCTCGCCGTAATCGAGGATTACCACTACGCTGATGTACAGA
TCCATACTGCATGTTCATTGACGATCTACAAGCTGGCTAGTTAAGCTTGGTACCGAGCTCGGATCCAGTA
CCCTTCACCATGTACAGGATGCAACTCCTGTCTTGCATTGCACTAAGTCTTGCACTTGTCACGAATTCGA
TATCGAAGCTCACTATTGAATCCACGCCATTCAATGTCGCAGAGGGGAAGGAGGTTCTTCTACTCGCCCA
CAACCTGCCCCAGAATCGTATTGGTTACAGCTGGTACAAAGGCGAAAGAGTGGATGGCAACAGTCTAATT
GTAGGATATGTAATAGGAACTCAACAAGCTACCCCAGGGCCCGCATACAGTGGTCGAGAGACAATATACC
CCAATGCATCCCTGCTGATCCAGAACGTCACCCAGAATGACACAGGATTCTATACCCTACAAGTCATAAA
GTCAGATCTTGTGAATGAAGAAGCAACCGGACAGTTCCATGTATACCCGGAGCTGCCCAAGCCCTCCATC
TCCAGCAACAACTCCAACCCCGTGGAGGACAAGGATGCTGTGGCCTTCACCTGTGAACCTGAGGTTCAGA
ACACAACCTACCTGTGGTGGGTAAATGGTCAGAGCCTCCCGGTCAGTCCCAGGCTGCAGCTGTCCAATGG
CAACATGACCCTCACTCTACTCAGCGTCAAAAGGAACGATGCAGGATCCTATGAATGTGAAATACAGAAC
CCAGCGAGTGCCAACCGCAGTGACCCAGTCACCCTGAATGTCCTCTATGGCCCAGATGTCCCCACCATTT
CCCCCTCAAAGGCCAATTACCGTCCAGGGGAAAATCTGAACCTCTCCTGCCACGCAGCCTCTAACCCACC
TGCACAGTACTCTTGGTTTATCAATGGGACGTTCCAGCAATCCACACAAGAGCTCTTTATCCCCAACATC
ACTGTGAATAATAGCGGATCCTATATGTGCCAAGCCCATAACTCAGCCACTGGCCTCAATAGGACCACAG
TCACGATGATCACAGTCTCTGCAACCGGTCATCATCACCATCACCATTGAGTTTAAACCCGCTGATCAGC
CTCGACTGTGCCTTCTAGTTGCCAGCCATCTGTTGTTTGCCCCTCCCCCGTGCCTTCCTTGACCCTGGAA
GGTGCCACTCCCACTGTCCTTTCCTAATAAAATGAGGAAATTGCATCGCATTGTCTGAGTAGGTGTCATT
CTATTCTGGGGGGTGGGGTGGGGCAGGACAGCAAGGGGGAGGATTGGGAAGACAATAGCAGGCATGCTGG
GGATGCGGTGGGCTCTATGGCTTCTGAGGCGGAAAGAACCAGCTGGGGCTCTAGGGGGTATCCCC
[124 nt withheld, positions 2096-2219]
C
[91 nt withheld, positions 2221-2311]
A
[49 nt withheld, positions 2313-2361]
CCTTTGACGTTGGAGTCCACGTTCTTT
[37 nt withheld, positions 2389-2425]
ACCCTATCTCGGTCTATTCTTTTGATTTATAAGGGATTTTGCCGATTTCGGCCTATTGGTTAAAAAATGA
GCTGATTTAACAAAAATTTAACGCGAATTAATTCTGTGGAATGTGTGTCAGTTAGGGTGTGGAAAGTCCC
CAGGCTCCCCAGCAGGCAGAAGTATGCAAAGCATGCATCTCAATTAGTCAGCAACCAGGTGTGGAAAGTC
CCCAGGCTCCCCAGCAGGCAGAAGTATGCAAAGCATGCATCTCAATTAGTCAGCAACCATAGTCCCGCCC
CTAACTCCGCCCATCCCGCCCCTAACTCCGCCCAGTTCCGCCCATTCTCCGCCCCATGGCTGACTAATTT
TTTTTATTTATGCAGAGGCCGAGGCCGCCTCTGCCTCTGAGCTATTCCAGAAGTAGTGAGGAGGCTTTTT
TGGAGGCCTAGGCTTTTGCAAAAAGCTCCCGGGAGCTTGTATATCCATTTTCGGATCTGATCAAGAGACA
GGATGAGGATCGTTTCGCATGATTGAACAAGATGGATTGCACGCAGGTTCTCCGGCCGCTTGGGTGGAGA
GGCTATTCGGCTATGACTGGGCACAACAGACAATCGGCTGCTCTGATGCCGCCGTGTTCCGGCTGTCAGC
GCAGGGGCGCCCGGTTCTTTTTGTCAAGACCGACCTGTCCGGTGCCCTGAATGAACTGCAGGACGAGGCA
GCGCGGCTATCGTGGCTGGCCACGACGGGCGTTCCTTGCGCAGCTGTGCTCGACGTTGTCACTGAAGCGG
GAAGGGACTGGCTGCTATTGGGCGAAGTGCCGGGGCAGGATCTCCTGTCATCTCACCTTGCTCCTGCCGA
GAAAGTATCCATCATGGCTGATGCAATGCGGCGGCTGCATACGCTTGATCCGGCTACCTGCCCATTCGAC
CACCAAGCGAAACATCGCATCGAGCGAGCACGTACTCGGATGGAAGCCGGTCTTGTCGATCAGGATGATC
TGGACGAAGAGCATCAGGGGCTCGCGCCAGCCGAACTGTTCGCCAGGCTCAAGGCGCGCATGCCCGACGG
CGAGGATCTCGTCGTGACCCATGGCGATGCCTGCTTGCCGAATATCATGGTGGAAAATGGCCGCTTTTCT
GGATTCATCGACTGTGGCCGGCTGGGTGTGGCGGACCGCTATCAGGACATAGCGTTGGCTACCCGTGATA
TTGCTGAAGAGCTTGGCGGCGAATGGGCTGACCGCTTCCTCGTGCTTTACGGTATCGCCGCTCCCGATTC
GCAGCGCATCGCCTTCTATCGCCTTCTTGACGAGTTCTTCTGAGCGGGACTCTGGGGTTCGCGAAATGAC
CGACCAAGCGACGCCCAACCTGCCATCACGAGATTTCGATTCCACCGCCGCCTTCTATGAAAGGTTGGGC
TTCGGAATCGTTTTCCGGGACGCCGGCTGGATGATCCTCCAGCGCGGGGATCTCATGCTGGAGTTCTTCG
CCCACCCCAACTTGTTTATTGCAGCTTATAATGGTTACAAATAAAGCAATAGCATCACAAATTTCACAAA
TAAAGCATTTTTTTCACTGCATTCTAGTTGTGGTTTGTCCAAACTCATCAATGTATCTTATCATGTCTGT
ATACCGTCGACCTCTAGCTAGAGCTTGGCGTAATCATGGTCATAGCTGTTTCCTGTGTGAAATTGTTATC
CGCTCACAATTCCACACAACATACGAGCCGGAAGCATAAAGTGTAAAGCCTGGGGTGCCTAATGAGTGAG
CTAACTCACATTAATTGCGTTGCGCTCACTGCCCGCTTTCCAGTCGGGAAACCTGTCGTGCCAGCTGCAT
TAATGAATCGGCCAACGCGCGGGGAGAGGCGGTTTGCGTATTGGGCGCTCTTCCGCTTCCTCGCTCACTG
ACTCGCTGCGCTCGGTCGTTCGGCTGCGGCGAGCGGTATCAGCTCACTCAAAGGCGGTAATACGGTTATC
CACAGAATCAGGGGATAACGCAGGAAAGAACATGTGAGCAAAAGGCCAGCAAAAGGCCAGGAACCGTAAA
AAGGCCGCGTTGCTGGCGTTTTTCCATAGGCTCCGCCCCCCTGACGAGCATCACAAAAATCGACGCTCAA
GTCAGAGGTGGCGAAACCCGACAGGACTATAAAGATACCAGGCGTTTCCCCCTGGAAGCTCCCTCGTGCG
CTCTCCTGTTCCGACCCTGCCGCTTACCGGATACCTGTCCGCCTTTCTCCCTTCGGGAAGCGTGGCGCTT
TCTCATAGCTCACGCTGTAGGTATCTCAGTTCGGTGTAGGTCGTTCGCTCCAAGCTGGGCTGTGTGCACG
AACCCCCCGTTCAGCCCGACCGCTGCGCCTTATCCGGTAACTATCGTCTTGAGTCCAACCCGGTAAGACA
CGACTTATCGCCACTGGCAGCAGCCACTGGTAACAGGATTAGCAGAGCGAGGTATGTAGGCGGTGCTACA
GAGTTCTTGAAGTGGTGGCCTAACTACGGCTACACTAGAAGAACAGTATTTGGTATCTGCGCTCTGCTGA
AGCCAGTTACCTTCGGAAAAAGAGTTGGTAGCTCTTGATCCGGCAAACAAACCACCGCTGGTAGCGGTGG
TTTTTTTGTTTGCAAGCAGCAGATTACGCGCAGAAAAAAAGGATCTCAAGAAGATCCTTTGATCTTTTCT
ACGGGGTCTGACGCTCAGTGGAACGAAAACTCACGTTAAGGGATTTTGGTCATGAGATTATCAAAAAGGA
TCTTCACCTAGATCCTTTTAAATTAAAAATGAAGTTTTAAATCAATCTAAAGTATATATGAGTAAACTTG
GTCTGACAGTTACCAATGCTTAATCAGTGAGGCACCTATCTCAGCGATCTGTCTATTTCGTTCATCCATA
GTTGCCTGACTCCCCGTCGTGTAGATAACTACGATACGGGAGGGCTTACCATCTGGCCCCAGTGCTGCAA
TGATACCGCGAGACCCACGCTCACCGGCTCCAGATTTATCAGCAATAAACCAGCCAGCCGGAAGGGCCGA
GCGCAGAAGTGGTCCTGCAACTTTATCCGCCTCCATCCAGTCTATTAATTGTTGCCGGGAAGCTAGAGTA
AGTAGTTCGCCAGTTAATAGTTTGCGCAACGTTGTTGCCATTGCTACAGGCATCGTGGTGTCACGCTCGT
CGTTTGGTATGGCTTCATTCAGCTCCGGTTCCCAACGATCAAGGCGAGTTACATGATCCCCCATGTTGTG
CAAAAAAGCGGTTAGCTCCTTCGGTCCTCCGATCGTTGTCAGAAGTAAGTTGGCCGCAGTGTTATCACTC
ATGGTTATGGCAGCACTGCATAATTCTCTTACTGTCATGCCATCCGTAAGATGCTTTTCTGTGACTGGTG
AGTACTCAACCAAGTCATTCTGAGAATAGTGTATGCGGCGACCGAGTTGCTCTTGCCCGGCGTCAATACG
GGATAATACCGCGCCACATAGCAGAACTTTAAAAGTGCTCATCATTGGAAAACGTTCTTCGGGGCGAAAA
CTCTCAAGGATCTTACCGCTGTTGAGATCCAGTTCGATGTAACCCACTCGTGCACCCAACTGATCTTCAG
CATCTTTTACTTTCACCAGCGTTTCTGGGTGAGCAAAAACAGGAAGGCAAAATGCCGCAAAAAAGGGAAT
AAGGGCGACACGGAAATGTTGAATACTCATACTCTTCCTTTTTCAATATTATTGAAGCATTTATCAGGGT
TATTGTCTCATGAGCGGATACATATTTGAATGTATTTAGAAAAATAAACAAATAGGGGTTCCGCGCACAT
TTCCCCGAAAAGTGCCACCTGACGTCGACGGATCGGGAGATCTCCCGATCCCCTATGGTGCACTCTCAGT
ACAATCTGCTCTGATGCCGCATAGTTAAGCCAGTATCTGCTCCCTGCTTGTGTGTTGGAGGTCGCTGAGT
AGTGCGCGAGCAAAATTTAAGCTACAACAAGGCAAGGCTTGACCGACAATTGCATGAAGAATCTGCTTAG
GGTTAGGCGTTTTGCGCTGCTTCGCGATGTACGGGCCAGATATACGCGTT
Features (pLannotate 1.2.2; 21 found; start..end, strand, type, name):
      1..380     +  enhancer       CMV enhancer: human cytomegalovirus immediate early enhancer
    381..584     +  promoter       CMV promoter: human cytomegalovirus (CMV) immediate early promoter
    580..613     +  LTR            5' LTR (truncated) (fragment): truncated 5' long terminal repeat (LTR) from HIV-1
    629..647     +  promoter       T7 promoter: promoter for bacteriophage T7 RNA polymerase
    850..909     +  sig_peptide    IL-2 signal sequence: human interleukin-2 signal sequence
    913..1776    +  CDS            CEACAM6 (fragment): CEAM6_HUMAN - Also known as NCA. Experimental evidence at protein level: Swiss-Prot protein existence level 1. Cell surface glycoprotein that plays a role in cell adhesion and tumor progression (PubMed:2803308, PubMed:2022629, PubMed:1378450, PubMed:8776764, PubMed:11590190, PubMed:10910050, PubMed:14724575, PubMed:16204051). Intercellular adhesion occurs in a calcium- and fibronectin-independent manner (PubMed:2022629, PubMed:16204051). Mediates homophilic and heterophilic cell adhesion with other carcinoembryonic antigen-related cell adhesion molecules, such as CEACAM5 and CEACAM8 (PubMed:28
   1826..2050    +  polyA_signal   bGH poly(A) signal: bovine growth hormone polyadenylation signal
   2054..2075    +  promoter       SV40 promoter (fragment): SV40 enhancer and early promoter
   2096..2524    +  rep_origin     f1 ori (sequence partly withheld): f1 bacteriophage origin of replication; arrow indicates direction of (+) strand synthesis
   2538..2867    +  promoter       SV40 promoter: SV40 enhancer and early promoter
   2934..3725    +  CDS            neo: KKA2_KLEPN - Also known as kan, nptII. Experimental evidence at protein level: Swiss-Prot protein existence level 1. Resistance to kanamycin, neomycin, paromomycin, ribostamycin, butirosin and gentamicin B. From Klebsiella pneumoniae.
   3751..3909    +  CDS            ble (fragment): BLE_KLEPN - Experimental evidence at protein level: Swiss-Prot protein existence level 1. Binding protein with a strong affinity to the bleomycin family of antibiotics. Binds to CL990; an antimitotic-antibiotic compound. From Klebsiella pneumoniae.
   3904..4025    +  polyA_signal   SV40 poly(A) signal: SV40 polyadenylation signal
   4098..4114    -  protein_bind   lac operator: The lac repressor binds to the lac operator to inhibit transcription in E. coli. This inhibition can be relieved by adding lactose or isopropyl-β-D-thiogalactopyranoside (IPTG). lac repressor encoded by lacI
   4122..4152    -  promoter       lac promoter: promoter for the E. coli lac operon
   4167..4188    -  protein_bind   CAP binding site: CAP binding activates transcription in the presence of cAMP. E. coli catabolite activator protein
   4201..4293    -  CDS            lacI (fragment): lac repressor; lacI; The lac repressor binds to the lac operator to inhibit transcription in E. coli. This inhibition can be relieved by adding lactose or isopropyl-β-D-thiogalactopyranoside (IPTG).
   4476..5064    -  rep_origin     ori: high-copy-number ColE1/pMB1/pBR322/pUC origin of replication
   5235..6095    -  CDS            AmpR: β-lactamase; bla; confers resistance to ampicillin, carbenicillin, and related antibiotics
   6096..6200    -  promoter       AmpR promoter: bla
   6259..6311    -  misc_feature   bom (fragment): basis of mobility region from pBR322
