[The description below was written by a language model from this plasmid's Addgene catalogue record and pLannotate feature annotations shown in this document.]
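Description:
pcDNA3.4_CEACAM6-His is a mammalian expression plasmid built to produce a secreted, purifiable form of human CEACAM6 (also known as CD66c or NCA), a GPI-anchored cell-surface adhesion glycoprotein of the carcinoembryonic antigen family. It derives from a pcDNA3.4-type plasmid whose previous insert was partly removed by restriction digestion. That step left the human IL-2 signal peptide and a C-terminal polyhistidine tag in place, and the CEACAM6 fragment of about 860 bp was then added by Gibson assembly. The CMV immediate-early enhancer and promoter drive transcription, and a bovine growth hormone polyadenylation signal terminates it. A T7 promoter lies upstream of the coding region. The insert carries a glycine-to-alanine substitution at the lipidation site needed for GPI anchoring. Together with the heterologous secretion signal, this change should prevent membrane attachment, so the His-tagged protein can be recovered by metal-affinity purification, in line with the stated purpose of eukaryotic expression and purification.

In E. coli the plasmid is propagated through a high-copy ColE1/pUC-type origin and selected with ampicillin via β-lactamase. An f1 origin and remnants of lac regulatory sequence are also annotated. For mammalian cells, an SV40 early promoter drives the neomycin phosphotransferase gene, followed by an SV40 polyadenylation signal, which permits G418 selection of stable lines. The His tag is not annotated separately in the feature table. The sequenced record is 6,465 nt, slightly longer than the catalogue's total of 6,320 bp. The associated study concerns CEACAMs as receptors for enterotoxigenic E. coli, so the purified protein was probably intended for host–pathogen interaction experiments.
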