Addgene plasmid #149337: pcDNA3.4_CEACAM6-His
Purpose: for eukaryotic expression and purification of CEACAM6-His6
Depositing lab: James Fleckenstein. Depositing organization: Washington University in Saint Louis. Publication: CEACAMs serve as toxin-stimulated receptors for enterotoxigenic Escherichia coli. Sheikh A, Tumala B, Vickers TJ, Alvarado D, Ciorba MA, Bhuiyan TR, Qadri F, Singer BB, Fleckenstein JM. Proc Natl Acad Sci U S A. 2020 Nov 17;117(46):29055-29062. doi: 10.1073/pnas.2012480117. Epub 2020 Nov 2. PubMed 33139570.
Backbone
  Vector backbone: pcDNA3.4_mIgG2-mMxr8a
  Backbone manufacturer: Diamond lab
  Backbone size w/o insert (bp): 7472
  Total vector size (bp): 6320
  Modifications to backbone: original plasmid digested with EcoRI/AgeI to remove portion of prior insert leaving IL-2 signal peptide sequence and C-terminal polyhistidine tag.
  Vector type: Mammalian Expression
  Selectable markers: Neomycin (select with G418)
Growth in bacteria
  Bacterial resistance: Ampicillin, 100 μg/mL
  Growth temperature: 37°C
  Growth strain: DH10B
  Copy number: Unknown
Gene/Insert
  Gene/Insert name: CEACAM6
  Species: H. sapiens (human)
  Insert size (bp): 858
  Mutation: point mutation (GGA to GCA) to replace 'G-glycine' with 'A-alanine' at the site of lipidation required for GPI anchoring at plasmid position 1772
  Entrez Gene: CEACAM6 (a.k.a. CD66c, CEAL, NCA)
  Promoter: CMV
  Tag / fusion protein: polyhistidine (C terminal on insert); IL-2 signal peptide (N terminal on backbone)
  Cloning method: Gibson Cloning
  Sequencing primers: 5′ TAAGTCTTGCACTTGTCACGAATTCGATATCGAAGCTCACTATTGAATCCACG; 3′ CTCAATGGTGATGGTGATGATGACCGGTTGCAGAGACTGTGATCATCGTG
Resource information
  A portion of this plasmid was derived from a plasmid made by: original CEACAM6 clone was obtained from pRC202454 OriGene
Terms and licenses: Academic/Nonprofit Terms; Industry Terms: Not Available to Industry
How to cite: pcDNA3.4_CEACAM6-His was a gift from James Fleckenstein (Addgene plasmid # 149337 ; http://n2t.net/addgene:149337 ; RRID:Addgene_149337)
